Addgene plasmid #109185: pGS-BacD-23005
Purpose: (Empty Backbone) Plasmid donor for expression of proteins under the control of a minimal HSP70 promoter in baculovirus/insect cell systems
Depositing lab: Monika Golas. Depositing organization: Aarhus University. Publication: Modulating the Expression Strength of the Baculovirus/Insect Cell Expression System: A Toolbox Applied to the Human Tumor Suppressor SMARCB1/SNF5. Golas MM, Jayaprakash S, Le LTM, Zhao Z, Heras Huertas V, Jensen IS, Yuan J, Sander B. Mol Biotechnol. 2018 Nov;60(11):820-832. doi: 10.1007/s12033-018-0107-2. PubMed 30178299.
Backbone
  Vector backbone: pIDC Donor
  Backbone manufacturer: Geneva Biotech
  Vector type: Insect Expression
  Promoter: minimal HSP70 promoter
Growth in bacteria
  Bacterial resistance: Chloramphenicol, 25 μg/mL
  Growth temperature: 37°C
  Growth strain: Pir1
  Copy number: Unknown
Gene/Insert
  Cloning method: Unknown
  Sequencing primers: 5′ Hsp70; 3′ SV40_rev
Terms and licenses: Academic/Nonprofit Terms; Industry Terms: Not Available to Industry
How to cite: pGS-BacD-23005 was a gift from Monika Golas (Addgene plasmid # 109185 ; http://n2t.net/addgene:109185 ; RRID:Addgene_109185)
