[The description below was written by a language model from this plasmid's Addgene catalogue record and pLannotate feature annotations shown in this document.]
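Description:
pGS-BacD-23005 is a small (about 2.4 kb) empty donor plasmid for baculovirus/insect cell protein expression, built on the pIDC Donor backbone. It replicates from the R6K γ origin, which functions only when the R6K initiator protein pi is supplied by the host, so the plasmid is propagated in pir-positive E. coli (the record lists Pir1). Selection is by chloramphenicol, through a chloramphenicol acetyltransferase gene driven by its native cat promoter. Copy number is not recorded.

The expression cassette consists of a minimal HSP70 promoter, annotated as a fragment of the Drosophila melanogaster hsp70Bb promoter, followed on the same strand by an SV40 polyadenylation signal. No gene is inserted between them, and the record does not describe the cloning sites or cloning method. A single loxP site lies next to the cassette. In donor plasmids of this type, loxP allows Cre-mediated fusion with a loxP-bearing acceptor plasmid or bacmid. The conditional origin helps here, because unfused donors cannot persist in ordinary pir-negative strains. The short hits to Tn5 transposase, the SET1 solubility tag and SV40 large T antigen are partial fragments and are most likely backbone remnants or annotation artefacts, not functional coding sequences.

The two sequence records (the depositor's sequence and the repository's NGS result) differ by only three nucleotides in length and show the same feature layout. According to the record, the plasmid belongs to a toolbox for modulating expression strength in the baculovirus/insect cell system, offering the minimal HSP70 promoter as one of the available promoter choices.
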