Features (pLannotate 1.2.2; 9 found; start..end, strand, type, name):
    244..277     -  protein_bind   loxP: Cre-mediated recombination occurs in the 8-bp core sequence (GCATACAT). Cre recombinase
    330..686     +  rep_origin     R6K γ ori: γ replication origin from E. coli plasmid R6K; requires the R6K initiator protein pi for replication
    686..805     +  CDS            tnpA (fragment): TN5P_ECOLX - Also known as tnp. Experimental evidence at protein level: Swiss-Prot protein existence level 1. Mediates transposition of transposon Tn5 by a 'cut and paste' mechanism. First, the monomeric transposase binds the 19 bp inverted DNA repeats flanking the transposon. Then, dimerization of the DNA- bound transposase creates a synaptic DNA complex. After nicking of the first DNA strand, excision of the transposon proceeds through a series of intermediates. The transposase then mediates the insertion of the transposon at a new site by strand transfer. The activity of the wild- type tran
   1078..1737    -  CDS            CmR: chloramphenicol acetyltransferase; cat; confers resistance to chloramphenicol
   1738..1840    -  promoter       cat promoter: promoter of the E. coli cat gene encoding chloramphenicol acetyltransferase
   1934..1983    -  CDS            SET1 (fragment): solubility-enhancement tag derived from T7 phage gene 10B
   2012..2146    -  polyA_signal   SV40 poly(A) signal: SV40 polyadenylation signal
   2169..2252    -  CDS            large T antigen (fragment): large T antigen from SV40 (simian virus 40)
   2368..226     -  promoter       hsp70 promoter (fragment) (across the origin): Drosophila melanogaster hsp70Bb promoter
>Addgene plasmid #109185 | pGS-BacD-23005 | depositor full sequence | sequence record 205902 | Plasmid sequence partially verified by sequencing
TTGTATTCAATAATTACTTCTTGGCAGATTTCAGTAGTTGCAGTTGATTTACTTGGTTGCTGGTTACTTT
TAATTGATTCACTTTAACTTGCACTTTACTGCAGATTGTTTAGCTTGTTCAGCTGCGCTTGTTTATTTGC
TTAGCTTTCGCTTAGCGACGTGTTCACTTTGCTTGTTTGAATTGAATTGTCGCTCCGTAGACGAAGCGCC
TCTATTTATACTCCGGCGCCATGTGCCTGGCAGATAACTTCGTATAATGTATGCTATACGAAGTTATGGT
ACCGCGGCCGCGTAGAGGATCTGTTGATCAGCAGTTCAACCTGTTGATAGTACGTACTAAGCTCTCATGT
TTCACGTACTAAGCTCTCATGTTTAACGTACTAAGCTCTCATGTTTAACGAACTAAACCCTCATGGCTAA
CGTACTAAGCTCTCATGGCTAACGTACTAAGCTCTCATGTTTCACGTACTAAGCTCTCATGTTTGAACAA
TAAAATTAATATAAATCAGCAACTTAAATAGCCTCTAAGGTTTTAAGTTTTATAAGAAAAAAAAGAATAT
ATAAGGCTTTTAAAGCTTTTAAGGTTTAACGGTTGTGGACAACAAGCCAGGGATGTAACGCACTGAGAAG
CCCTTAGAGCCTCTCAAAGCAATTTTGAGTGACACAGGAACACTTAACGGCTGACAGAATTAGCTTCACG
CTGCCGCAAGCACTCAGGGCGCAAGGGCTGCTAAAGGAAGCGGAACACGTAGAAAGCCAGTCCGCAGAAA
CGGTGCTGACCCCGGATGAATGTCAGCTGGGAGGCAGAATAAATGATCATATCGTCAATTATTACCTCCA
CGGGGAGAGCCTGAGCAAACTGGCCTCAGGCATTTGAGAAGCACACGGTCACACTGCTTCCGGTAGTCAA
TAAACCGGTAAACCAGCAATAGACATAAGCGGCTATTTAACGACCCTGCCCTGAACCGACGACCGGGTCG
AATTTGCTTTCGAATTTCTGCCATTCATCCGCTTATTATCACTTATTCAGGCGTAGCAACCAGGCGTTTA
AGGGCACCAATAACTGCCTTAAAAAAATTACGCCCCGCCCTGCCACTCATCGCAGTACTGTTGTAATTCA
TTAAGCATTCTGCCGACATGGAAGCCATCACAAACGGCATGATGAACCTGAATCGCCAGCGGCATCAGCA
CCTTGTCGCCTTGCGTATAATATTTGCCCATGGTGAAAACGGGGGCGAAGAAGTTGTCCATATTGGCCAC
GTTTAAATCAAAACTGGTGAAACTCACCCAGGGATTGGCTGAGACGAAAAACATATTCTCAATAAACCCT
TTAGGGAAATAGGCCAGGTTTTCACCGTAACACGCCACATCTTGCGAATATATGTGTAGAAACTGCCGGA
AATCGTCGTGGTATTCACTCCAGAGCGATGAAAACGTTTCAGTTTGCTCATGGAAAACGGTGTAACAAGG
GTGAACACTATCCCATATCACCAGCTCACCGTCTTTCATTGCCATACGGAATTCCGGATGAGCATTCATC
AGGCGGGCAAGAATGTGAATAAAGGCCGGATAAAACTTGTGCTTATTTTTCTTTACGGTCTTTAAAAAGG
CCGTAATATCCAGCTGAACGGTCTGGTTATAGGTACATTGAGCAACTGACTGAAATGCCTCAAAATGTTC
TTTACGATGCCATTGGGATATATCAACGGTGGTATATCCAGTGATTTTTTTCTCCATTTTAGCTTCCTTA
GCTCCTGAAAATCTCGATAACTCAAAAAATACGCCCGGTAGTGATCTTATTTCATTATGGTGAAAGTTGG
ACCCTCTTACGTGCCGATCAACGTCTCATTTTCGCCAAAAGTTGGCCCAGATCTATGTCGGGTGCGGAGA
AAGAGGTAATGAAATGGCACCTAGGGGTTATGATAGTTATTGCTCAGCGGTGGCAGCAGCCAACTCAGCT
TCCTTTCGGGCTTTGTTAGCAGCCGGATCTTCTAGGCTCAAGCAGTGATCAGATCCAGACATGATAAGAT
ACATTGATGAGTTTGGACAAACCACAACTAGAATGCAGTGAAAAAAATGCTTTATTTGTGAAATTTGTGA
TGCTATTGCTTTATTTGTAACCATTATAAGCTGCAATAAACAAGTTAACAACAACAATTGCATTCATTTT
ATGTTTCAGGTTCAGGGGGAGGTGTGGGAGGTTTTTTAAAGCAAGTAAAACCTCTACAAATGTGGTATGG
CTGATTATGATCCTCTAGTACTTCTCGACAAGCTTGTCGAGACTGCAGGCTCTAGATTCGAAAGCGGCCG
CGACTAGTGAGCTCGTCGACGTAGGCCTTTGAATTCCGCGCGCTTCGGACCGGGATCC
