Features (pLannotate 1.2.2; 9 found; start..end, strand, type, name):
    244..277     -  protein_bind   loxP: Cre-mediated recombination occurs in the 8-bp core sequence (GCATACAT). Cre recombinase
    330..686     +  rep_origin     R6K γ ori: γ replication origin from E. coli plasmid R6K; requires the R6K initiator protein pi for replication
    695..808     +  CDS            tnpA (fragment): TN5P_ECOLX - Also known as tnp. Experimental evidence at protein level: Swiss-Prot protein existence level 1. Mediates transposition of transposon Tn5 by a 'cut and paste' mechanism. First, the monomeric transposase binds the 19 bp inverted DNA repeats flanking the transposon. Then, dimerization of the DNA- bound transposase creates a synaptic DNA complex. After nicking of the first DNA strand, excision of the transposon proceeds through a series of intermediates. The transposase then mediates the insertion of the transposon at a new site by strand transfer. The activity of the wild- type tran
   1081..1740    -  CDS            CmR: chloramphenicol acetyltransferase; cat; confers resistance to chloramphenicol
   1741..1843    -  promoter       cat promoter: promoter of the E. coli cat gene encoding chloramphenicol acetyltransferase
   1937..1986    -  CDS            SET1 (fragment): solubility-enhancement tag derived from T7 phage gene 10B
   2015..2149    -  polyA_signal   SV40 poly(A) signal: SV40 polyadenylation signal
   2172..2255    -  CDS            large T antigen (fragment): large T antigen from SV40 (simian virus 40)
   2371..226     -  promoter       hsp70 promoter (fragment) (across the origin): Drosophila melanogaster hsp70Bb promoter
>Addgene plasmid #109185 | pGS-BacD-23005 | addgene full sequence | sequence record 233806 | Addgene NGS Result
TTGTATTCAATAATTACTTCTTGGCAGATTTCAGTAGTTGCAGTTGATTTACTTGGTTGCTGGTTACTTT
TAATTGATTCACTTTAACTTGCACTTTACTGCAGATTGTTTAGCTTGTTCAGCTGCGCTTGTTTATTTGC
TTAGCTTTCGCTTAGCGACGTGTTCACTTTGCTTGTTTGAATTGAATTGTCGCTCCGTAGACGAAGCGCC
TCTATTTATACTCCGGCGCCATGTGCCTGGCAGATAACTTCGTATAATGTATGCTATACGAAGTTATGGT
ACCGCGGCCGCGTAGAGGATCTGTTGATCAGCAGTTCAACCTGTTGATAGTACGTACTAAGCTCTCATGT
TTCACGTACTAAGCTCTCATGTTTAACGTACTAAGCTCTCATGTTTAACGAACTAAACCCTCATGGCTAA
CGTACTAAGCTCTCATGGCTAACGTACTAAGCTCTCATGTTTCACGTACTAAGCTCTCATGTTTGAACAA
TAAAATTAATATAAATCAGCAACTTAAATAGCCTCTAAGGTTTTAAGTTTTATAAGAAAAAAAAGAATAT
ATAAGGCTTTTAAAGCTTTTAAGGTTTAACGGTTGTGGACAACAAGCCAGGGATGTAACGCACTGAGAAG
CCCTTAGAGCCTCTCAAAGCAATTTTGAGTGACACAGGAACACTTAACGGCTGACATGGGAATTAGCTTC
ACGCTGCCGCAAGCACTCAGGGCGCAAGGGCTGCTAAAGGAAGCGGAACACGTAGAAAGCCAGTCCGCAG
AAACGGTGCTGACCCCGGATGAATGTCAGCTGGGAGGCAGAATAAATGATCATATCGTCAATTATTACCT
CCACGGGGAGAGCCTGAGCAAACTGGCCTCAGGCATTTGAGAAGCACACGGTCACACTGCTTCCGGTAGT
CAATAAACCGGTAAACCAGCAATAGACATAAGCGGCTATTTAACGACCCTGCCCTGAACCGACGACCGGG
TCGAATTTGCTTTCGAATTTCTGCCATTCATCCGCTTATTATCACTTATTCAGGCGTAGCAACCAGGCGT
TTAAGGGCACCAATAACTGCCTTAAAAAAATTACGCCCCGCCCTGCCACTCATCGCAGTACTGTTGTAAT
TCATTAAGCATTCTGCCGACATGGAAGCCATCACAAACGGCATGATGAACCTGAATCGCCAGCGGCATCA
GCACCTTGTCGCCTTGCGTATAATATTTGCCCATGGTGAAAACGGGGGCGAAGAAGTTGTCCATATTGGC
CACGTTTAAATCAAAACTGGTGAAACTCACCCAGGGATTGGCTGAGACGAAAAACATATTCTCAATAAAC
CCTTTAGGGAAATAGGCCAGGTTTTCACCGTAACACGCCACATCTTGCGAATATATGTGTAGAAACTGCC
GGAAATCGTCGTGGTATTCACTCCAGAGCGATGAAAACGTTTCAGTTTGCTCATGGAAAACGGTGTAACA
AGGGTGAACACTATCCCATATCACCAGCTCACCGTCTTTCATTGCCATACGGAATTCCGGATGAGCATTC
ATCAGGCGGGCAAGAATGTGAATAAAGGCCGGATAAAACTTGTGCTTATTTTTCTTTACGGTCTTTAAAA
AGGCCGTAATATCCAGCTGAACGGTCTGGTTATAGGTACATTGAGCAACTGACTGAAATGCCTCAAAATG
TTCTTTACGATGCCATTGGGATATATCAACGGTGGTATATCCAGTGATTTTTTTCTCCATTTTAGCTTCC
TTAGCTCCTGAAAATCTCGATAACTCAAAAAATACGCCCGGTAGTGATCTTATTTCATTATGGTGAAAGT
TGGACCCTCTTACGTGCCGATCAACGTCTCATTTTCGCCAAAAGTTGGCCCAGATCTATGTCGGGTGCGG
AGAAAGAGGTAATGAAATGGCACCTAGGGGTTATGATAGTTATTGCTCAGCGGTGGCAGCAGCCAACTCA
GCTTCCTTTCGGGCTTTGTTAGCAGCCGGATCTTCTAGGCTCAAGCAGTGATCAGATCCAGACATGATAA
GATACATTGATGAGTTTGGACAAACCACAACTAGAATGCAGTGAAAAAAATGCTTTATTTGTGAAATTTG
TGATGCTATTGCTTTATTTGTAACCATTATAAGCTGCAATAAACAAGTTAACAACAACAATTGCATTCAT
TTTATGTTTCAGGTTCAGGGGGAGGTGTGGGAGGTTTTTTAAAGCAAGTAAAACCTCTACAAATGTGGTA
TGGCTGATTATGATCCTCTAGTACTTCTCGACAAGCTTGTCGAGACTGCAGGCTCTAGATTCGAAAGCGG
CCGCGACTAGTGAGCTCGTCGACGTAGGCCTTTGAATTCCGCGCGCTTCGGACCGGGATCC
